>Addgene plasmid #176175 | pMC7-XII2dw | addgene full sequence | sequence record 346561 | Addgene NGS Result
TCAGCAGAGCGCAGATACCAAATACTGTTCTTCTAGTGTAGCCGTAGTTAGGCCACCACTTCAAGAACTC
TGTAGCACCGCCTACATACCTCGCTCTGCTAATCCTGTTACCAGTGGCTGCTGCCAGTGGCGATAAGTCG
TGTCTTACCGGGTTGGACTCAAGACGATAGTTACCGGATAAGGCGCAGCGGTCGGGCTGAACGGGGGGTT
CGTGCACACAGCCCAGCTTGGAGCGAACGACCTACACCGAACTGAGATACCTACAGCGTGAGCTATGAGA
AAGCGCCACGCTTCCCGAAGGGAGAAAGGCGGACAGGTATCCGGTAAGCGGCAGGGTCGGAACAGGAGAG
CGCACGAGGGAGCTTCCAGGGGGAAACGCCTGGTATCTTTATAGTCCTGTCGGGTTTCGCCACCTCTGAC
TTGAGCGTCGATTTTTGTGATGCTCGTCAGGGGGGCGGAGCCTATGGAAAAACGCCAGCAACGCGGCCTT
TTTACGGTTCCTGGCCTTTTGCTGGCCTTTTGCTCACATGTTCTTTCCTGCGTTATCCCCTGATTCTGTG
GATAACCGTAGTCGGTCTCAGAGTCCTGCAGGACTAGTGCTGAGGCATTAATCGACTCTCTCGAAATTTT
TCTTAACGCGTCCTTGTACTGCGTCTAACGCTTTTGCCACTTGGATTTCTATTATAGGAAATAGTCTCAC
TTACTGGGCGACGAATTTTCGCGTTTTGATGAAGCACAGGAAGAATTTCTTTTTTTTTTGGCTTCTTCTG
GTTCCGTTTTTTACGCGCACAAATCTAAAAAAAGAAATAATTATAACCTAGTCTCGAAAATTTTCATCGA
TCCATTCGTTCCTTTTTTTCGATTTTTTCAGATCAAAATTCTTGTTTCTTTCTTTGTCTTAGTTTATATT
AAAAGATATTTTGATTTTACTCCTGAACTATTTATTCTTTCTAAGAAGGCCAGAACACTACAGCTGTTTT
AACCGACTACGAAGTTCTCCATTCTCGAACACTAGCCTTCATTTACCAAACAGGAACTAGCGTATATCAT
TAGTCCTTATTCGAAAAGAGATTGGTAGATATTTATTGTAGTTTGTGAGAAGGAGAAAATACTGTCATTG
GACTGATAGTTAGAGGACATTAACCTCTCTTACGTTCGCTCATTAAGACCTCAGCGCCGATGAGACCAGA
CCAATAAAAAACGCCCGGCGGCAACCGAGCGTTCTGAACAAATCCAGATGGAGTTCTGAGGTCATTACTG
GATCTATCAACAGGAGTCCAAGCGAGCTCGATATCAAATTACGCCCCGCCCTGCCACTCATCGCAGTACT
GTTGTAATTCATTAAGCATTCTGCCGACATGGAAGCCATCACAAACGGCATGATGAACCTGAATCGCCAG
CGGCATCAGCACCTTGTCGCCTTGCGTATAATATTTGCCCATGGTGAAAACGGGGGCGAAGAAGTTGTCC
ATATTGGCCACGTTTAAATCAAAACTGGTGAAACTCACCCAGGGATTGGCTGAAACGAAAAACATATTCT
CAATAAACCCTTTAGGGAAATAGGCCAGGTTTTCACCGTAACACGCCACATCTTGCGAATATATGTGTAG
AAACTGCCGGAAATCGTCGTGGTATTCACTCCAGAGCGATGAAAACGTTTCAGTTTGCTCATGGAAAACG
GTGTAACAAGGGTGAACACTATCCCATATCACCAGCTCACCGTCTTTCATTGCCATACGAAATTCCGGAT
GAGCATTCATCAGGCGGGCAAGAATGTGAATAAAGGCCGGATAAAACTTGTGCTTATTTTTCTTTACGGT
CTTTAAAAAGGCCGTAATATCCAGCTGAACGGTCTGGTTATAGGTACATTGAGCAACTGACTGAAATGCC
TCAAAATGTTCTTTACGATGCCATTGGGATATATCAACGGTGGTATATCCAGTGATTTTTTTCTCCATTT
TAGCTTCCTTAGCTCCTGAAAATCTCGATAACTCAAAAAATACGCCCGGTAGTGATCTTATTTCATTATG
GTGAAAGTTGGAACCTCTTACGTGCCCGATCAATCATGACCAAAATCCCTTAACGTGAGTTTTCGTTCCA
CTGAGCGTCAGACCCCGTAGAAAAGATCAAAGGATCTTCTTGAGATCCTTTTTTTCTGCGCGTAATCTGC
TGCTTGCAAACAAAAAAACCACCGCTACCAGCGGTGGTTTGTTTGCCGGATCAAGAGCTACCAACTCTTT
TTCCGAAGGTAACTGGCT
Features (pLannotate 1.2.2; 4 found; start..end, strand, type, name):
   1194..1228    -  terminator     lambda t0 terminator: minimal transcription terminator from phage lambda (Scholtissek and Grosse, 1987)
   1302..1958    -  CDS            cat: CAT_ECOLX - Experimental evidence at protein level: Swiss-Prot protein existence level 1. This enzyme is an effector of chloramphenicol resistance in bacteria. From Escherichia coli. This protein is used as a marker in many commonly used cloning vectors, such as pACYC184.
   1959..2056    -  promoter       cat promoter: promoter of the E. coli cat gene encoding chloramphenicol acetyltransferase
   2140..470     +  rep_origin     ori (across the origin): high-copy-number ColE1/pMB1/pBR322/pUC origin of replication
