[The description below was written by a language model from this plasmid's Addgene catalogue record and pLannotate feature annotations shown in this document.]
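Description:
pMC7-XII2dw is a small (about 2.3 kb) level-0 part plasmid for the yeast Modular Cloning (MoClo) system, built in the pYTK001 part-entry backbone. It is purely an E. coli storage and cloning vector. It replicates from a high-copy ColE1/pUC-type origin and is selected with chloramphenicol through a cat (chloramphenicol acetyltransferase) gene driven by its native cat promoter, with a lambda t0 terminator downstream. The record shows no yeast origin of replication and no yeast selection marker, as expected for a part plasmid that is not meant to be maintained in yeast on its own.

The payload is a type 7 part carrying the 3' (downstream) homology arm for the Saccharomyces cerevisiae genomic integration site XII-2. The homologous region was amplified from the EasyClone-MarkerFree toolkit and inserted by BsmBI Golden Gate cloning, which destroyed both BsmBI sites. The automated feature table annotates only the backbone elements. The homology arm itself is unannotated and presumably lies in the unannotated stretch between the origin and the terminator.

In the MoClo hierarchy, a type 7 part like this one is combined with other level-0 parts, such as a matching 5' homology part, promoters, coding sequences and terminators, to assemble integration vectors. The flanking homology arms of those vectors direct recombination of an expression cassette into the XII-2 locus. The plasmid belongs to an expansion of the yeast toolkit aimed at CRISPR-based applications, genomic integrations and combinatorial libraries.
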