Addgene plasmid #176175: pMC7-XII2dw
Purpose: yeast MoClo level-0 part plasmid type 7 containing 3' homology for integration site XII-2
Depositing lab: Florian David. Depositing organization: Chalmers University of Technology. Publication: Expansion of the Yeast Modular Cloning Toolkit for CRISPR-Based Applications, Genomic Integrations and Combinatorial Libraries. Otto M, Skrekas C, Gossing M, Gustafsson J, Siewers V, David F. ACS Synth Biol. 2021 Dec 17;10(12):3461-3474. doi: 10.1021/acssynbio.1c00408. Epub 2021 Dec 3. PubMed 34860007.
Backbone
  Vector backbone: pYTK001
  Vector type: Synthetic Biology
Growth in bacteria
  Bacterial resistance: Chloramphenicol, 25 μg/mL
  Growth temperature: 37°C
  Growth strain: DH5alpha
  Copy number: High Copy
Gene/Insert
  Gene/Insert name: 3' homology for integration site XII-2
  Species: S. cerevisiae (budding yeast)
  Cloning method: Restriction Enzyme; 5′ cloning site BsmBI (destroyed during cloning); 3′ cloning site BsmBI (destroyed during cloning)
Terms and licenses: Academic/Nonprofit Terms; Industry Terms: Not Available to Industry
Depositor comments: Constructed using the Yeast Modular Cloning Toolkit (Lee et al. ACS Synth Biol. 2015). Homologous region amplified from EasyClone-MarkerFree toolkit (Jessop-Fabre et al. Biotechnol J. 2016).
How to cite: pMC7-XII2dw was a gift from Florian David (Addgene plasmid # 176175 ; http://n2t.net/addgene:176175 ; RRID:Addgene_176175)
